Addgene plasmid #181990: H2B-MiniR-mEm
Purpose: MiniR genetically encoded tag on H2B-mEmerald to be used with MiniE labeled with a reporter
Depositing lab: Kimberly Beatty. Publication: MiniVIPER Is a Peptide Tag for Imaging and Translocating Proteins in Cells. Doh JK, Tobin SJ, Beatty KE. Biochemistry. 2020 Aug 25;59(33):3051-3059. doi: 10.1021/acs.biochem.0c00526. Epub 2020 Aug 17. PubMed 32786411.
Backbone
  Vector backbone: mEmerald-H2B-6
  Backbone manufacturer: Addgene
  Backbone size w/o insert (bp): 5863
  Vector type: Mammalian Expression
  Selectable markers: Neomycin (select with G418)
Growth in bacteria
  Bacterial resistance: Kanamycin, 50 μg/mL
  Growth temperature: 37°C
  Growth strain: DH5alpha
  Copy number: High Copy
Gene/Insert
  Gene/Insert name: H2B-MiniR-mEm
  Species: H. sapiens (human)
  Tag / fusion protein: mEmerald (C terminal on backbone)
  Cloning method: Gibson Cloning
  Sequencing primers: 5′ CMV-F; 3′ SV40pA-R
Terms and licenses: Academic/Nonprofit Terms; Industry Terms: Not Available to Industry
How to cite: H2B-MiniR-mEm was a gift from Kimberly Beatty (Addgene plasmid # 181990 ; http://n2t.net/addgene:181990 ; RRID:Addgene_181990)
