[The description below was written by a language model from this plasmid's Addgene catalogue record and pLannotate feature annotations shown in this document.]
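Description:
H2B-MiniR-mEm is a mammalian expression plasmid built on the mEmerald-H2B-6 backbone, in which human histone H2B (HIST1H2BJ) is fused through the MiniR peptide tag to a C-terminal mEmerald, a bright monomeric GFP variant. The fusion is transcribed from the human cytomegalovirus immediate-early enhancer and promoter and terminated by an SV40 polyadenylation signal. In the feature table, H2B is followed by a roughly 120-nt coding segment that the automated annotation scores as a fragment of the rat transcription factor Tef. Given its position between H2B and mEmerald, this is most likely the inserted MiniR coil, matched by similarity to a leucine-zipper region, though the record does not label it explicitly. Several other short hits (SV40 large T antigen, ble, bGH poly(A) and RSF ori fragments) look like backbone remnants or partial matches rather than functional parts.

The plasmid is maintained at high copy in E. coli via a ColE1/pUC-type origin and also carries an f1 phage origin. A single NeoR/KanR gene (Tn5 aminoglycoside phosphotransferase) sits behind tandem bacterial (bla) and SV40 early promoters and is followed by an HSV TK poly(A) signal. It therefore gives kanamycin resistance in bacteria and G418 selection in mammalian cells. The sequenced record is 5,217 nt, shorter than the 5,863 bp listed for the backbone without insert, a discrepancy the record does not explain.

According to the stated purpose, the construct places the genetically encoded MiniR tag on a nuclear, chromatin-associated protein so that it can be labelled with its partner peptide MiniE carrying a reporter. The mEmerald signal offers a built-in marker of where the fusion protein is located.
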