Features (pLannotate 1.2.2; 17 found; start..end, strand, type, name):
      1..52      +  rep_origin     RSF ori (fragment): Plasmids containing the RSF 1030 origin of replication can be propagated in E. coli cells that contain additional plasmids with compatible origins.
    120..423     +  enhancer       CMV enhancer: human cytomegalovirus immediate early enhancer
    424..627     +  promoter       CMV promoter: human cytomegalovirus (CMV) immediate early promoter
    650..711     +  misc_feature   MCS (fragment): multiple cloning site
    716..1093    +  CDS            H2B: human histone H2B; HIST1H2BJ
   1091..1210    +  CDS            Tef (fragment): TEF_RAT - Experimental evidence at protein level: Swiss-Prot protein existence level 1. Transcription factor that binds to and transactivates the TSHB promoter. Binds to a minimal DNA-binding sequence 5'- [TC][AG][AG]TTA[TC][AG]-3'. From Rattus norvegicus (Rat).
   1223..1942    +  CDS            mEmerald: brightly fluorescent monomeric variant of GFP mammalian codon-optimized
   1958..2041    +  CDS            large T antigen (fragment): large T antigen from SV40 (simian virus 40)
   2064..2185    +  polyA_signal   SV40 poly(A) signal: SV40 polyadenylation signal
   2219..2647    -  rep_origin     f1 ori (sequence partly withheld): f1 bacteriophage origin of replication; arrow indicates direction of (+) strand synthesis
   2674..2778    +  promoter       AmpR promoter: bla
   2780..3137    +  promoter       SV40 promoter: SV40 enhancer and early promoter
   3172..3966    +  CDS            NeoR/KanR: aminoglycoside phosphotransferase from Tn5; aph(3')-II (or nptII); confers resistance to neomycin, kanamycin, and G418 (Geneticin®)
   3987..4139    +  CDS            ble (fragment): BLE_KLEPN - Experimental evidence at protein level: Swiss-Prot protein existence level 1. Binding protein with a strong affinity to the bleomycin family of antibiotics. Binds to CL990; an antimitotic-antibiotic compound. From Klebsiella pneumoniae.
   4198..4245    +  polyA_signal   HSV TK poly(A) signal: herpes simplex virus thymidine kinase polyadenylation signal (Cole and Stacy, 1985)
   4336..4352    -  polyA_signal   bGH poly(A) signal (fragment): bovine growth hormone polyadenylation signal
   4574..5162    +  rep_origin     ori: high-copy-number ColE1/pMB1/pBR322/pUC origin of replication
>Addgene plasmid #181990 | H2B-MiniR-mEm | addgene full sequence | sequence record 357264 | Addgene NGS Result
ACATGTTCTTTCCTGCGTTATCCCCTGATTCTGTGGATAACCGTATTACCGCCATGCATTAGTTATTAAT
AGTAATCAATTACGGGGTCATTAGTTCATAGCCCATATATGGAGTTCCGCGTTACATAACTTACGGTAAA
TGGCCCGCCTGGCTGACCGCCCAACGACCCCCGCCCATTGACGTCAATAATGACGTATGTTCCCATAGTA
ACGCCAATAGGGACTTTCCATTGACGTCAATGGGTGGAGTATTTACGGTAAACTGCCCACTTGGCAGTAC
ATCAAGTGTATCATATGCCAAGTACGCCCCCTATTGACGTCAATGACGGTAAATGGCCCGCCTGGCATTA
TGCCCAGTACATGACCTTATGGGACTTTCCTACTTGGCAGTACATCTACGTATTAGTCATCGCTATTACC
ATGGTGATGCGGTTTTGGCAGTACATCAATGGGCGTGGATAGCGGTTTGACTCACGGGGATTTCCAAGTC
TCCACCCCATTGACGTCAATGGGAGTTTGTTTTGGCACCAAAATCAACGGGACTTTCCAAAATGTCGTAA
CAACTCCGCCCCATTGACGCAAATGGGCGGTAGGCGTGTACGGTGGGAGGTCTATATAAGCAGAGCTGGT
TTAGTGAACCGTCAGATCCGCTAGCGCTACCGGACTCAGATCTCGAGCTCAAGCTTCGAATTCTGCAGTC
GACGGTACCGCCACCATGCCAGAGCCAGCGAAGTCTGCTCCCGCCCCGAAAAAGGGCTCCAAGAAGGCGG
TGACTAAGGCGCAGAAGAAAGGCGGCAAGAAGCGCAAGCGCAGCCGCAAGGAGAGCTATTCCATCTATGT
GTACAAGGTTCTGAAGCAGGTCCACCCTGACACCGGCATTTCGTCCAAGGCCATGGGCATCATGAATTCG
TTTGTGAACGACATTTTCGAGCGCATCGCAGGTGAGGCTTCCCGCCTGGCGCATTACAACAAGCGCTCGA
CCATCACCTCCAGGGAGATCCAGACGGCCGTGCGCCTGCTGCTGCCTGGGGAGTTGGCCAAGCACGCCGT
GTCCGAGGGTACTAAGGCCATCACCAAGTACACCAGCGCTAAGGATCCAATGCTCGAAATCCGTGTTGCG
TTCCTGCGTCAGCGTAACACCGCGCTGCGTACCGAAGTTGCGGAACTGGAACAGGAAGTTCAGCGTCTGG
AAAACCGTTACGGTCCGCTGCCGGTCGCCACCATGGTGAGCAAGGGCGAGGAGCTGTTCACCGGGGTGGT
GCCCATCCTGGTCGAGCTGGACGGCGACGTAAACGGCCACAAGTTCAGCGTGTCCGGCGAGGGCGAGGGC
GATGCCACCTACGGCAAGCTGACCCTGAAGTTCATCTGCACCACCGGCAAGCTGCCCGTGCCCTGGCCCA
CCCTCGTGACCACCTTGACCTACGGCGTGCAGTGCTTCGCCCGCTACCCCGACCACATGAAGCAGCACGA
CTTCTTCAAGTCCGCCATGCCCGAAGGCTACGTCCAGGAGCGCACCATCTTCTTCAAGGACGACGGCAAC
TACAAGACCCGCGCCGAGGTGAAGTTCGAGGGCGACACCCTGGTGAACCGCATCGAGCTGAAGGGCATCG
ACTTCAAGGAGGACGGCAACATCCTGGGGCACAAGCTGGAGTACAACTACAACAGCCACAAGGTCTATAT
CACCGCCGACAAGCAGAAGAACGGCATCAAGGTGAACTTCAAGACCCGCCACAACATCGAGGACGGCAGC
GTGCAGCTCGCCGACCACTACCAGCAGAACACCCCCATCGGCGACGGCCCCGTGCTGCTGCCCGACAACC
ACTACCTGAGCACCCAGTCCAAGCTGAGCAAAGACCCCAACGAGAAGCGCGATCACATGGTCCTGCTGGA
GTTCGTGACCGCCGCCGGGATCACTCTCGGCATGGACGAGCTGTACAAGTAAGCGGCCGCGACTCTAGAT
CATAATCAGCCATACCACATTTGTAGAGGTTTTACTTGCTTTAAAAAACCTCCCACACCTCCCCCTGAAC
CTGAAACATAAAATGAATGCAATTGTTGTTGTTAACTTGTTTATTGCAGCTTATAATGGTTACAAATAAA
GCAATAGCATCACAAATTTCACAAATAAAGCATTTTTTTCACTGCATTCTAGTTGTGGTTTGTCCAAACT
CATCAATGTATCTTAAGGCGTAAATTGTAAGCGTTAATATTTTGTTAAAATTCGCGTTAAATTTTTGTTA
AATCAGCTCATTTTTTAACCAATAGGCCGAAATCGGCAAAATCCCTTATAAATCAAAAGAATAGACCGAG
ATAGGGT
[37 nt withheld, positions 2318-2354]
AAAGAACGTGGACTCCAACGTCAAAGG
[49 nt withheld, positions 2382-2430]
T
[91 nt withheld, positions 2432-2522]
G
[124 nt withheld, positions 2524-2647]
CAGGTGGCACTTTTCGGGGAAATGTGCGCGGAACCCCTATTTGTTTATTTTTCTAAATACATTCAAATAT
GTATCCGCTCATGAGACAATAACCCTGATAAATGCTTCAATAATATTGAAAAAGGAAGAGTCCTGAGGCG
GAAAGAACCAGCTGTGGAATGTGTGTCAGTTAGGGTGTGGAAAGTCCCCAGGCTCCCCAGCAGGCAGAAG
TATGCAAAGCATGCATCTCAATTAGTCAGCAACCAGGTGTGGAAAGTCCCCAGGCTCCCCAGCAGGCAGA
AGTATGCAAAGCATGCATCTCAATTAGTCAGCAACCATAGTCCCGCCCCTAACTCCGCCCATCCCGCCCC
TAACTCCGCCCAGTTCCGCCCATTCTCCGCCCCATGGCTGACTAATTTTTTTTATTTATGCAGAGGCCGA
GGCCGCCTCGGCCTCTGAGCTATTCCAGAAGTAGTGAGGAGGCTTTTTTGGAGGCCTAGGCTTTTGCAAA
GATCGATCAAGAGACAGGATGAGGATCGTTTCGCATGATTGAACAAGATGGATTGCACGCAGGTTCTCCG
GCCGCTTGGGTGGAGAGGCTATTCGGCTATGACTGGGCACAACAGACAATCGGCTGCTCTGATGCCGCCG
TGTTCCGGCTGTCAGCGCAGGGGCGCCCGGTTCTTTTTGTCAAGACCGACCTGTCCGGTGCCCTGAATGA
ACTGCAAGACGAGGCAGCGCGGCTATCGTGGCTGGCCACGACGGGCGTTCCTTGCGCAGCTGTGCTCGAC
GTTGTCACTGAAGCGGGAAGGGACTGGCTGCTATTGGGCGAAGTGCCGGGGCAGGATCTCCTGTCATCTC
ACCTTGCTCCTGCCGAGAAAGTATCCATCATGGCTGATGCAATGCGGCGGCTGCATACGCTTGATCCGGC
TACCTGCCCATTCGACCACCAAGCGAAACATCGCATCGAGCGAGCACGTACTCGGATGGAAGCCGGTCTT
GTCGATCAGGATGATCTGGACGAAGAGCATCAGGGGCTCGCGCCAGCCGAACTGTTCGCCAGGCTCAAGG
CGAGCATGCCCGACGGCGAGGATCTCGTCGTGACCCATGGCGATGCCTGCTTGCCGAATATCATGGTGGA
AAATGGCCGCTTTTCTGGATTCATCGACTGTGGCCGGCTGGGTGTGGCGGACCGCTATCAGGACATAGCG
TTGGCTACCCGTGATATTGCTGAAGAGCTTGGCGGCGAATGGGCTGACCGCTTCCTCGTGCTTTACGGTA
TCGCCGCTCCCGATTCGCAGCGCATCGCCTTCTATCGCCTTCTTGACGAGTTCTTCTGAGCGGGACTCTG
GGGTTCGAAATGACCGACCAAGCGACGCCCAACCTGCCATCACGAGATTTCGATTCCACCGCCGCCTTCT
ATGAAAGGTTGGGCTTCGGAATCGTTTTCCGGGACGCCGGCTGGATGATCCTCCAGCGCGGGGATCTCAT
GCTGGAGTTCTTCGCCCACCCTAGGGGGAGGCTAACTGAAACACGGAAGGAGACAATACCGGAAGGAACC
CGCGCTATGACGGCAATAAAAAGACAGAATAAAACGCACGGTGTTGGGTCGTTTGTTCATAAACGCGGGG
TTCGGTCCCAGGGCTGGCACTCTGTCGATACCCCACCGAGACCCCATTGGGGCCAATACGCCCGCGTTTC
TTCCTTTTCCCCACCCCACCCCCCAAGTTCGGGTGAAGGCCCAGGGCTCGCAGCCAACGTCGGGGCGGCA
GGCCCTGCCATAGCCTCAGGTTACTCATATATACTTTAGATTGATTTAAAACTTCATTTTTAATTTAAAA
GGATCTAGGTGAAGATCCTTTTTGATAATCTCATGACCAAAATCCCTTAACGTGAGTTTTCGTTCCACTG
AGCGTCAGACCCCGTAGAAAAGATCAAAGGATCTTCTTGAGATCCTTTTTTTCTGCGCGTAATCTGCTGC
TTGCAAACAAAAAAACCACCGCTACCAGCGGTGGTTTGTTTGCCGGATCAAGAGCTACCAACTCTTTTTC
CGAAGGTAACTGGCTTCAGCAGAGCGCAGATACCAAATACTGTTCTTCTAGTGTAGCCGTAGTTAGGCCA
CCACTTCAAGAACTCTGTAGCACCGCCTACATACCTCGCTCTGCTAATCCTGTTACCAGTGGCTGCTGCC
AGTGGCGATAAGTCGTGTCTTACCGGGTTGGACTCAAGACGATAGTTACCGGATAAGGCGCAGCGGTCGG
GCTGAACGGGGGGTTCGTGCACACAGCCCAGCTTGGAGCGAACGACCTACACCGAACTGAGATACCTACA
GCGTGAGCTATGAGAAAGCGCCACGCTTCCCGAAGGGAGAAAGGCGGACAGGTATCCGGTAAGCGGCAGG
GTCGGAACAGGAGAGCGCACGAGGGAGCTTCCAGGGGGAAACGCCTGGTATCTTTATAGTCCTGTCGGGT
TTCGCCACCTCTGACTTGAGCGTCGATTTTTGTGATGCTCGTCAGGGGGGCGGAGCCTATGGAAAAACGC
CAGCAACGCGGCCTTTTTACGGTTCCTGGCCTTTTGCTGGCCTTTTGCTC
